Addgene plasmid #211142: pBiT3.1-N_WDR46:1-610
Purpose: Mammalian expression of full-length human WDR46. N-terminal HiBiT tag.
Depositing lab: Cheryl Arrowsmith. Depositing organization: University of Toronto. Publication: A Target Class Ligandability Evaluation of WD40 Repeat-Containing Proteins. Ackloo S, Li F, Szewczyk M, Seitova A, Loppnau P, Zeng H, Xu J, Ahmad S, Arnautova YA, Baghaie AJ, Beldar S, Bolotokova A, Centrella PA, Chau I, Clark MA, Cuozzo JW, Dehghani-Tafti S, Disch JS, Dong A, Dumas A, Feng JA, Ghiabi P, Gibson E, Gilmer J, Goldman B, Green SR, Guie MA, Guilinger JP, Harms N, Herasymenko O, Houliston S, Hutchinson A, Kearnes S, Keefe AD, Kimani SW, Kramer T, Kutera M, Kwak HA, Lento C, Li Y, Liu J, Loup J, Machado RAC, Mulhern CJ, Perveen S, Righetto GL, Riley P, Shrestha S, Sigel EA, Silva M, Sintchak MD, Slakman BL, Taylor RD, Thompson J, Torng W, Underkoffler C, von Rechenberg M, Walsh RT, Watson I, Wilson DJ, Wolf E, Yadav M, Yazdi AK, Zhang J, Zhang Y, Santhakumar V, Edwards AM, Barsyte-Lovejoy D, Schapira M, Brown PJ, Halabelian L, Arrowsmith CH. J Med Chem. 2025 Jan 23;68(2):1092-1112. doi: 10.1021/acs.jmedchem.4c02010. Epub 2024 Nov 4. PubMed 39495097.
Backbone
  Vector backbone: pBiT3.1-N
  Backbone manufacturer: Promega
  Vector type: Mammalian Expression
  Selectable markers: Neomycin (select with G418)
Growth in bacteria
  Bacterial resistance: Kanamycin, 50 μg/mL
  Growth temperature: 37°C
  Growth strain: DH5alpha
  Copy number: High Copy
Gene/Insert
  Gene/Insert name: WDR46:M1-R610
  Species: H. sapiens (human)
  Insert size (bp): 1830
  Mutation: T94A natural variant (VAR_053433)
  Entrez Gene: WDR46 (a.k.a. BING4, FP221, C6orf11)
  Promoter: CMV
  Tag / fusion protein: MVSGWRLFKKISGSSGGSSG (N terminal on insert)
  Cloning method: Ligation Independent Cloning
  Sequencing primers: 5′ T7; 3′ TTGCTCAGCGGTGGCAGCAG
Resource information
  A portion of this plasmid was derived from a plasmid made by: Mammalian Gene Collection (BC000388)
Terms and licenses: Academic/Nonprofit Terms; Industry Terms: Not Available to Industry
Depositor comments: 5' Cloning Site: Xho1 (not destroyed), 3' Cloning Site: Xba1 (not destroyed).
How to cite: pBiT3.1-N_WDR46:1-610 was a gift from Cheryl Arrowsmith (Addgene plasmid # 211142 ; http://n2t.net/addgene:211142 ; RRID:Addgene_211142)
