[The description below was written by a language model from this plasmid's Addgene catalogue record and pLannotate feature annotations shown in this document.]
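Description:
pBiT3.1-N_WDR46:1-610 is a mammalian expression plasmid built on the Promega pBiT3.1-N backbone that produces full-length human WDR46 (residues M1–R610, a 1,830 bp insert) with an N-terminal HiBiT tag. The coding sequence was derived from a Mammalian Gene Collection clone, carries the natural T94A variant, and was inserted by ligation-independent cloning between XhoI and XbaI sites that remain intact. Expression is driven by the CMV immediate-early enhancer and promoter, followed by a chimeric β-globin/immunoglobulin intron that typically improves mRNA processing and yield. A T7 promoter lies just upstream of the open reading frame and serves as a sequencing primer site. An SV40 polyadenylation signal is annotated downstream of the insert.

The plasmid replicates at high copy in E. coli from a ColE1/pUC-type origin and is selected with kanamycin through the neo (nptII) gene, which is annotated behind the bacterial EM7 promoter with a loxP site immediately upstream. The catalogue lists neomycin/G418 as the mammalian selectable marker. The feature table, however, shows no eukaryotic promoter directly in front of neo, and it does show a separate SV40 promoter–blasticidin S deaminase–synthetic poly(A) cassette, so blasticidin selection in mammalian cells also appears possible.

HiBiT is a short peptide, joined here to WDR46 by a flexible glycine-serine linker, that complements the LgBiT fragment to reconstitute NanoLuc luciferase. This allows luminescent quantification of the tagged protein in cells or lysates. WDR46 is a WD40-repeat nucleolar scaffold protein, and the construct was deposited as part of a ligandability survey of WD40 repeat proteins, consistent with use in cellular assays of protein level or target engagement, although the record does not name a specific assay.
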