Features (pLannotate 1.2.2; 17 found; start..end, strand, type, name):
     24..105     -  polyA_signal   SV40 poly(A) signal: SV40 polyadenylation signal
    128..211     -  CDS            large T antigen (fragment): large T antigen from SV40 (simian virus 40)
    276..641     +  enhancer       CMV enhancer: human cytomegalovirus immediate early enhancer
    643..842     +  promoter       CMV promoter: human cytomegalovirus (CMV) immediate early promoter
    981..1113    +  intron         chimeric intron: chimera between introns from human β-globin and immunoglobulin heavy chain genes
   1157..1175    +  promoter       T7 promoter: promoter for bacteriophage T7 RNA polymerase
   1250..3079    +  CDS            WDR46: WDR46_HUMAN - Also known as BING4, C6orf11. Experimental evidence at protein level: Swiss-Prot protein existence level 1. Scaffold component of the nucleolar structure. Required for localization of DDX21 and NCL to the granular compartment of the nucleolus. From Homo sapiens (Human).
   3110..3128    +  misc_feature   MCS (fragment): pUC18/19 multiple cloning site
   3177..3298    -  polyA_signal   SV40 poly(A) signal: SV40 polyadenylation signal
   3321..3389    -  CDS            large T antigen (fragment): large T antigen from SV40 (simian virus 40)
   3413..3446    +  protein_bind   loxP: Cre-mediated recombination occurs in the 8-bp core sequence (GCATACAT). Cre recombinase
   3456..3503    +  promoter       EM7 promoter: synthetic bacterial promoter&nbsp
   3535..4326    +  CDS            neo: KKA2_KLEPN - Also known as kan, nptII. Experimental evidence at protein level: Swiss-Prot protein existence level 1. Resistance to kanamycin, neomycin, paromomycin, ribostamycin, butirosin and gentamicin B. From Klebsiella pneumoniae.
   4487..5075    -  rep_origin     ori: high-copy-number ColE1/pMB1/pBR322/pUC origin of replication
   5201..5249    -  polyA_signal   poly(A) signal: synthetic polyadenylation signal
   5273..5671    -  CDS            BSD: blasticidin S deaminase; Aspergillus terreus BSD; confers resistance to blasticidin
   5702..6059    -  promoter       SV40 promoter: SV40 enhancer and early promoter
>Addgene plasmid #211142 | pBiT3.1-N_WDR46:1-610 | addgene full sequence | sequence record 425949 | Addgene NGS Result
AAGACGCGTTAATTAAGACGTCGGCAGTGAAAAAAATGCTTTATTTGTGAAATTTGTGATGCTATTGCTT
TATTTGTAACCATTATAAGCTGCAATAAACAAGTTAACAACAACAATTGCATTCATTTTATGTTTCAGGT
TCAGGGGGAGGTGTGGGAGGTTTTTTAAAGCAAGTAAAACCTCTACAAATGTGGTATGGCTGATTATGAT
CCGCGGCCGCAATACGTCGACGTTATCAGCTGACTTCGTACGAGAGCCTAGGATTATGGCGCGCCACTAG
TTATTAATAGTAATCAATTACGGGGTCATTAGTTCATAGCCCATATATGGAGTTCCGCGTTACATAACTT
ACGGTAAATGGCCCGCCTGGCTGACCGCCCAACGACCCCCGCCCATTGACGTCAATAATGACGTATGTTC
CCATAGTAACGCCAATAGGGACTTTCCATTGACGTCAATGGGTGGAGTATTTACGGTAAACTGCCCACTT
GGCAGTACATCAAGTGTATCATATGCCAAGTCCGCCCCCTATTGACGTCAATGACGGTAAATGGCCCGCC
TGGCATTATGCCCAGTACATGACCTTACGGGACTTTCCTACTTGGCAGTACATCTACGTATTAGTCATCG
CTATTACCATGGTGATGCGGTTTTGGCAGTACACCAATGGGCGTGGATAGCGGTTTGACTCACGGGGATT
TCCAAGTCTCCACCCCATTGACGTCAATGGGAGTTTGTTTTGGCACCAAAATCAACGGGACTTTCCAAAA
TGTCGTAATAACCCCGCCCCGTTGACGCAAATGGGCGGTAGGCGTGTACGGTGGGAGGTCTATATAAGCA
GAGCTGGTTTAGTGAACCGTCAGATCACTAGAATCTTTATTGCGGTAGTTTATCACAGTTAAATTGCTAA
CGCAGTCAGTGCTTCTGACACAACAGTCTCGAACTTAAGCTGCAGAAGTTGGTCGTGAGGCACTGGGCAG
GTAAGTATCAAGGTTACAAGACAGGTTTAAGGAGACCAATAGAAACTGGGCTTGTCGAGACAGAGAAGAC
TCTTGCGTTTCTGATAGGCACCTATTGGTCTTACTGACATCCACTTTGCCTTTCTCTCCACAGGTGTCCA
CTCCCAGTTCAATTACAGCTCTTAAGGCTAGAGTATTAATACGACTCACTATAGGGGTTAGCGATCGCCA
TGGTGAGCGGCTGGCGGCTGTTCAAGAAGATTAGCGGGAGCTCCGGTGGCTCGAGCGGTATGGAGACAGC
CCCCAAGCCGGGCAAGGATGTCCCGCCCAAGAAAGACAAACTTCAGACCAAGAGAAAGAAACCGCGGCGA
TACTGGGAGGAAGAGACCGTTCCGACCACAGCCGGAGCCTCTCCAGGGCCTCCTCGTAACAAGAAGAATC
GGGAGCTCCGTCCTCAGAGACCAAAAAATGCTTACATCTTAAAGAAGTCTCGGATCTCTAAGAAGCCTCA
GGTCCCGAAGAAACCCCGAGAATGGAAGAACCCGGAGTCCCAGCGCGGCTTGTCCGGGGCCCAAGATCCA
TTCCCAGGCCCCGCCCCCGTCCCTGTGGAAGTGGTCCAGAAGTTCTGTCGCATTGACAAATCCCGAAAGC
TACCACATTCTAAAGCCAAAACTCGAAGCCGACTTGAGGTGGCTGAAGCTGAGGAAGAGGAAACAAGTAT
CAAAGCTGCTCGTTCTGAGCTGCTGCTTGCTGAAGAACCTGGGTTTCTGGAAGGGGAGGATGGGGAAGAC
ACAGCAAAGATATGCCAGGCTGACATTGTGGAGGCTGTGGACATTGCAAGTGCAGCCAAGCACTTTGACT
TGAATCTGCGGCAGTTTGGACCCTACAGACTAAACTACTCTCGAACTGGAAGACACCTGGCTTTTGGAGG
GCGCCGAGGTCATGTGGCTGCCCTTGATTGGGTAACAAAGAAGCTTATGTGCGAGATCAACGTCATGGAG
GCGGTGCGGGACATCCGGTTTCTCCATTCTGAGGCACTGCTTGCTGTTGCTCAGAACCGCTGGCTCCACA
TCTATGACAATCAGGGCATTGAGCTCCACTGTATCCGCCGCTGTGACCGAGTAACACGGCTTGAGTTCCT
GCCCTTCCACTTCCTCCTGGCTACAGCTTCAGAAACAGGGTTTCTAACCTACCTGGATGTGTCAGTGGGG
AAGATTGTGGCAGCTCTGAATGCTCGAGCTGGGCGGCTCGATGTTATGAGTCAGAACCCTTACAATGCCG
TCATCCATCTCGGACACAGCAATGGTACTGTGTCTTTATGGAGTCCAGCTATGAAGGAGCCACTGGCAAA
GATTCTCTGTCATCGTGGTGGGGTCCGGGCTGTGGCAGTAGATTCTACAGGCACGTACATGGCCACCTCT
GGCCTAGACCACCAGCTGAAGATCTTTGACTTGCGAGGGACGTACCAGCCTCTGAGCACTCGGACCCTGC
CCCATGGAGCAGGGCACCTGGCCTTCTCCCAGAGGGGACTGCTGGTGGCGGGAATGGGTGACGTTGTCAA
CATCTGGGCAGGGCAGGGCAAGGCCAGCCCACCCTCCCTTGAACAGCCCTACCTCACCCACCGGCTCTCA
GGCCCTGTGCATGGCCTTCAGTTCTGCCCCTTTGAAGATGTGCTGGGGGTGGGGCACACTGGGGGCATCA
CCAGCATGCTGGTCCCTGGGGCCGGTGAGCCCAACTTCGATGGCCTGGAGAGTAATCCATACAGAAGCCG
GAAGCAGCGCCAGGAGTGGGAGGTGAAGGCCCTGCTAGAGAAGGTACCTGCAGAGCTTATTTGTCTGGAC
CCACGAGCCCTGGCCGAGGTGGATGTCATCTCCCTGGAGCAGGGAAAGAAGGAGCAGATAGAGAGGCTGG
GCTATGACCCGCAGGCTAAGGCTCCCTTCCAGCCAAAGCCAAAGCAGAAGGGCCGCAGCTCCACGGCAAG
CCTGGTGAAGAGGAAGAGGAAGGTCATGGATGAGGAACACAGGGACAAGGTCCGGCAGAGCCTTCAGCAG
CAGCATCATAAGGAGGCGAAGGCCAAGCCCACGGGGGCCCGGCCATCTGCCCTGGACAGATTTGTGCGCT
AATCTAGAGGTCAAGCTTCGGGGGTTTAAACCTGCAGGCATGCAAGCTGATTTGGCTGCTGCCACCGCTG
AGCAAGGCCGCTTCGAGCAGACATGATAAGATACATTGATGAGTTTGGACAAACCACAACTAGAATGCAG
TGAAAAAAATGCTTTATTTGTGAAATTTGTGATGCTATTGCTTTATTTGTAACCATTATAAGCTGCAATA
AACAAGTTAACAACAACAATTGCATTCATTTTATGTTTCAGGTTCAGGGGGAGATGTGGGAGGTTTTTTT
AAGCAAGTAAAACCTCTACAAATGTGGTAAAATCTTAATTAAGACTTCTAATATAACTTCGTATAGCATA
CATTATACGAAGTTATGGTTCCACTGTTGACAATTAATCATCGGCATAGTATATCGGCATAGTATAATAC
GACAAGGTGAGGAACTAAACCCAGGAGGCAGATCATGATTGAACAAGATGGATTGCACGCAGGTTCTCCG
GCCGCTTGGGTGGAGAGGCTATTCGGCTATGACTGGGCACAACAGACAATCGGCTGCTCTGATGCCGCCG
TGTTCCGGCTGTCAGCGCAGGGGCGCCCGGTTCTTTTTGTCAAGACCGACCTGTCCGGTGCCCTGAATGA
ACTGCAGGACGAGGCAGCGCGGCTATCGTGGCTGGCCACGACGGGCGTTCCTTGCGCAGCTGTGCTCGAC
GTTGTCACTGAAGCGGGAAGGGACTGGCTGCTATTGGGCGAAGTGCCGGGGCAGGATCTCCTGTCATCTC
ACCTTGCTCCTGCCGAGAAAGTATCCATCATGGCTGATGCAATGCGGCGGCTGCATACGCTTGATCCGGC
TACCTGCCCATTCGACCACCAAGCGAAACATCGCATCGAGCGAGCACGTACTCGGATGGAAGCCGGTCTT
GTCGATCAGGATGATCTGGACGAAGAGCATCAGGGGCTCGCGCCAGCCGAACTGTTCGCCAGGCTCAAGG
CGCGCATGCCCGACGGCGAGGATCTCGTCGTGACCCATGGCGATGCCTGCTTGCCGAATATCATGGTGGA
AAATGGCCGCTTTTCTGGATTCATCGACTGTGGCCGGCTGGGTGTGGCGGACCGCTATCAGGACATAGCG
TTGGCTACCCGTGATATTGCTGAAGAGCTTGGCGGCGAATGGGCTGACCGCTTCCTCGTGCTTTACGGTA
TCGCCGCTCCCGATTCGCAGCGCATCGCCTTCTATCGCCTTCTTGACGAGTTCTTCTGATTCGAAATGAC
CGACCAAGCGACGCCCAACCGGTATCAGCTCACTCAAAGGCGGTAATACGGTTATCCACAGAATCAGGGG
ATAACGCAGGAAAGAACATGTGAGCAAAAGGCCAGCAAAAGGCCAGGAACCGTAAAAAGGCCGCGTTGCT
GGCGTTTTTCCATAGGCTCCGCCCCCCTGACGAGCATCACAAAAATCGACGCTCAAGTCAGAGGTGGCGA
AACCCGACAGGACTATAAAGATACCAGGCGTTTCCCCCTGGAAGCTCCCTCGTGCGCTCTCCTGTTCCGA
CCCTGCCGCTTACCGGATACCTGTCCGCCTTTCTCCCTTCGGGAAGCGTGGCGCTTTCTCATAGCTCACG
CTGTAGGTATCTCAGTTCGGTGTAGGTCGTTCGCTCCAAGCTGGGCTGTGTGCACGAACCCCCCGTTCAG
CCCGACCGCTGCGCCTTATCCGGTAACTATCGTCTTGAGTCCAACCCGGTAAGACACGACTTATCGCCAC
TGGCAGCAGCCACTGGTAACAGGATTAGCAGAGCGAGGTATGTAGGCGGTGCTACAGAGTTCTTGAAGTG
GTGGCCTAACTACGGCTACACTAGAAGGACAGTATTTGGTATCTGCGCTCTGCTGAAGCCAGTTACCTTC
GGAAAAAGAGTTGGTAGCTCTTGATCCGGCAAACAAACCACCGCTGGTAGCGGTGGTTTTTTTGTTTGCA
AGCAGCAGATTACGCGCAGAAAAAAAGGATTTCAAGAAGATCCTTTGATCTTTTCTACGGGGTCTGACGC
TCAGTGGAACGAAAACTCACGTTAAGGGATTTTGGTCATGAGATTATCAAAAAGGATCTTCACCTAGATC
CTTTTATAGTCCGGAATCGTCACACAAAAAACCAACACACAGATGTAATGAAAATAAAGATATTTTATTG
CGGCCATCGTGATGGCTAGAGTTTAGCCCTCCCACACATAACCAGAGGGCAGCAATTCACGAATCCCAAC
TGCCGTCGGCTGTCCATCACTGTCCTTCACTATGGCTTTGATCCCAGGATGCAGATCGAGAAGCACCTGT
CGGCACCGTCCGCAGGGGCTCAAGATGCCCCTGTTCTCATTTCCGATCGCGACGATACAAGTCAGGTTGC
CAGCTGCCGCAGCAGCAGCAGTGCCCAGCACCACGAGTTCTGCACAAGGTCCCCCAGTAAAATGATATAC
ATTGACACCAGTGAAGATGCGGCCGTCGCTAGAGAGAGCTGCGCTGGCGACGCTGTAGTCTTCAGAGATG
GGGATGCTGTTGATTGTAGCCGTTGCTCTTTCAATGAGGGTGGATTCTTCTTGAGACAAAGGCTTGGCCA
TGGTGGCGCTAGTGTCAGAAGAATCGAGCTTTTTGCAAAAGCCTAGGCCTCCAAAAAAGCCTCCTCACTA
CTTCTGGAATAGCTCAGAGGCCGAGGCGGCCTCGGCCTCTGCATAAATAAAAAAAATTAGTCAGCCATGG
GGCGGAGAATGGGCGGAACTGGGCGGAGTTAGGGGCGGGATGGGCGGAGTTAGGGGCGGGACTATGGTTG
CTGACTAATTGAGATGCATGCTTTGCATACTTCTGCCTGCTGGGGAGCCTGGGGACTTTCCACACCTGGT
TGCTGACTAATTGAGATGCATGCTTTGCATACTTCTGCCTGCTGGGGAGCCTGGGGACTTTCCACACCCT
AACTGACACACATTCCACAGCTGGTTCTTTCCGCCTCAGAAGGTACCTAACCAAGTTCCTCTTTCAGAGG
TTATTTCAGGCCATGGTGCTGCGC
