>Addgene plasmid #211142 | pBiT3.1-N_WDR46:1-610 | depositor partial sequence | sequence record 411762 | Insert sequence
ATGGAGACAGCCCCCAAGCCGGGCAAGGATGTCCCGCCCAAGAAAGACAAACTTCAGACCAAGAGAAAGA
AACCGCGGCGATACTGGGAGGAAGAGACCGTTCCGACCACAGCCGGAGCCTCTCCAGGGCCTCCTCGTAA
CAAGAAGAATCGGGAGCTCCGTCCTCAGAGACCAAAAAATGCTTACATCTTAAAGAAGTCTCGGATCTCT
AAGAAGCCTCAGGTCCCGAAGAAACCCCGAGAATGGAAGAACCCGGAGTCCCAGCGCGGCTTGTCCGGGG
CCCAAGATCCATTCCCAGGCCCCGCCCCCGTCCCTGTGGAAGTGGTCCAGAAGTTCTGTCGCATTGACAA
ATCCCGAAAGCTACCACATTCTAAAGCCAAAACTCGAAGCCGACTTGAGGTGGCTGAAGCTGAGGAAGAG
GAAACAAGTATCAAAGCTGCTCGTTCTGAGCTGCTGCTTGCTGAAGAACCTGGGTTTCTGGAAGGGGAGG
ATGGGGAAGACACAGCAAAGATATGCCAGGCTGACATTGTGGAGGCTGTGGACATTGCAAGTGCAGCCAA
GCACTTTGACTTGAATCTGCGGCAGTTTGGACCCTACAGACTAAACTACTCTCGAACTGGAAGACACCTG
GCTTTTGGAGGGCGCCGAGGTCATGTGGCTGCCCTTGATTGGGTAACAAAGAAGCTTATGTGCGAGATCA
ACGTCATGGAGGCGGTGCGGGACATCCGGTTTCTCCATTCTGAGGCACTGCTTGCTGTTGCTCAGAACCG
CTGGCTCCACATCTATGACAATCAGGGCATTGAGCTCCACTGTATCCGCCGCTGTGACCGAGTAACACGG
CTTGAGTTCCTGCCCTTCCACTTCCTCCTGGCTACAGCTTCAGAAACAGGGTTTCTAACCTACCTGGATG
TGTCAGTGGGGAAGATTGTGGCAGCTCTGAATGCTCGAGCTGGGCGGCTCGATGTTATGAGTCAGAACCC
TTACAATGCCGTCATCCATCTCGGACACAGCAATGGTACTGTGTCTTTATGGAGTCCAGCTATGAAGGAG
CCACTGGCAAAGATTCTCTGTCATCGTGGTGGGGTCCGGGCTGTGGCAGTAGATTCTACAGGCACGTACA
TGGCCACCTCTGGCCTAGACCACCAGCTGAAGATCTTTGACTTGCGAGGGACGTACCAGCCTCTGAGCAC
TCGGACCCTGCCCCATGGAGCAGGGCACCTGGCCTTCTCCCAGAGGGGACTGCTGGTGGCGGGAATGGGT
GACGTTGTCAACATCTGGGCAGGGCAGGGCAAGGCCAGCCCACCCTCCCTTGAACAGCCCTACCTCACCC
ACCGGCTCTCAGGCCCTGTGCATGGCCTTCAGTTCTGCCCCTTTGAAGATGTGCTGGGGGTGGGGCACAC
TGGGGGCATCACCAGCATGCTGGTCCCTGGGGCCGGTGAGCCCAACTTCGATGGCCTGGAGAGTAATCCA
TACAGAAGCCGGAAGCAGCGCCAGGAGTGGGAGGTGAAGGCCCTGCTAGAGAAGGTACCTGCAGAGCTTA
TTTGTCTGGACCCACGAGCCCTGGCCGAGGTGGATGTCATCTCCCTGGAGCAGGGAAAGAAGGAGCAGAT
AGAGAGGCTGGGCTATGACCCGCAGGCTAAGGCTCCCTTCCAGCCAAAGCCAAAGCAGAAGGGCCGCAGC
TCCACGGCAAGCCTGGTGAAGAGGAAGAGGAAGGTCATGGATGAGGAACACAGGGACAAGGTCCGGCAGA
GCCTTCAGCAGCAGCATCATAAGGAGGCGAAGGCCAAGCCCACGGGGGCCCGGCCATCTGCCCTGGACAG
ATTTGTGCGC
